>Addgene plasmid #194047 | pGWT35S-AtTIM21(1-50aa)-mCherry | addgene full sequence | sequence record 382263 | Addgene NGS Result
TCGCGCGTTTCGGTGATGACGGTGAAAACCTCTGACACATGCAGCTCCCGGAGACGGTCACAGCTTGTCT
GTAAGCGGATGCCGGGAGCAGACAAGCCCGTCAGGGCGCGTCAGCGGGTGTTGGCGGGTGTCGGGGCTGG
CTTAACTATGCGGCATCAGAGCAGATTGTACTGAGAGTGCACCATATGCGGTGTGAAATACCGCACAGAT
GCGTAAGGAGAAAATATTACTACAGGCGCCATTCGCCATTCAGGCTGCGCAACTGTTGGGAAGGGCGATC
GGTGCGGGCCTCTTCGCTATTACGCCAGCTGGCGAAAGGGGGATGTGCTGCAAGGCGATTAAGTTGGGTA
ACGCCAGGGTTTTCCCAGTCACGACGTTGTAAAACGACGGCCAGTGAGCTAGTGTAATACGACTCACTAT
AGGGCGCGGCCGCAGAATTCGAGCTCGGTACCCGGGATCTCGAGGCCAGATCTCCCGGGCTCAGAAGACC
GAGGGCTATTGAGACTTTTCAACAAAGGGTAATATCGGGAAACCTCCTCGGATTCCATTGCCCAGCTATC
TGTCACTTATCGAAAGGACAGTAGAAAAGGAAGGTGGCTCCTACAAATGCCATCATTGCGATAAAGGAAA
GGCTATCGTTCAAGATGCCTCTACCGACAGTGGTCCCAAAGATGGACCCCCACCCACGAGGAACATCGTG
GAAAAAGAAGACGTTCCAACCACGTCTTCAAAGCAAGTGGATTGATGTGATATCTCCACTGACGTAAGGG
ATGACGCACAATCCCACTATCCTTCGCAAGACCCTTCCTCTATATAAGGAAGTTCATTTCATTTGGAGAG
GACAGGCTTCTTGAGATCCTTCAACAATTACCAACAACAACAAACAACAAACAACATTACAATTACTATT
TACAATTACAGAATTCGAGCTCGGTACCAAGCTTGGAGGCTCAGGAGGCTCCACAAGTTTGTACAAAAAA
GCAGGCTCCATGATGATGATGAATCTTTTAAGGAGATCAGCGATAGCCATCGGCCGCCAATCAAAATCGA
AACTGGCGTCGTTTTCCTCCGCTACACAACCTTGTTCCGGAATCCCAAAATCGTCCAAGAGGGTTTTTAG
CAACTCATTTCTTTCAAAGATGGTGAGCAAGGGCGAGGAGGATAACATGGCCATCATCAAGGAGTTCATG
CGCTTCAAGGTGCACATGGAGGGCTCCGTGAACGGCCACGAGTTCGAGATCGAGGGCGAGGGCGAGGGCC
GCCCCTACGAGGGCACCCAGACCGCCAAGCTGAAGGTGACCAAGGGTGGCCCCCTGCCCTTCGCCTGGGA
CATCCTGTCCCCTCAGTTCATGTACGGCTCCAAGGCCTACGTGAAGCACCCCGCCGACATCCCCGACTAC
TTGAAGCTGTCCTTCCCCGAGGGCTTCAAGTGGGAGCGCGTGATGAACTTCGAGGACGGCGGCGTGGTGA
CCGTGACCCAGGACTCCTCCCTGCAGGACGGCGAGTTCATCTACAAGGTGAAGCTGCGCGGCACCAACTT
CCCCTCCGACGGCCCCGTAATGCAGAAGAAGACCATGGGCTGGGAGGCCTCCTCCGAGCGGATGTACCCC
GAGGACGGCGCCCTGAAGGGCGAGATCAAGCAGAGGCTGAAGCTGAAGGACGGCGGCCACTACGACGCTG
AGGTCAAGACCACCTACAAGGCCAAGAAGCCCGTGCAGCTGCCCGGCGCCTACAACGTCAACATCAAGTT
GGACATCACCTCCCACAACGAGGACTACACCATCGTGGAACAGTACGAACGCGCCGAGGGCCGCCACTCC
ACCGGCGGCATGGACGAGCTGTACAAGTAGTGAGACCCAGCTTTCTTGTACAAAGTGGTTGGAGGCTCAG
GAGGCTCCCCATGGGCTAGCACTAGTATCTAGAATCGTTCAAACATTTGGCAATAAAGTTTCTTAAGATT
GAATCCTGTTGCCGGTCTTGCGATGATTATCATATAATTTCTGTTGAATTACGTTAAGCATGTAATAATT
AACATGTAATGCATGACGTTATTTATGAGATGGGTTTTTATGATTAGAGTCCCGCAATTATACATTTAAT
ACGCGATAGAAAACAAAATATAGCGCGCAAACTAGGATAAATTATCGCGCGCGGTGTCATCTATGTTACT
AGATGCGGCCGCAATTGTGGATCCGCTCTAGAGTCGACCTGCAGGCATGCAAGCTTGCGGCCGCGTATTC
TATAGTGTCACCTAAATAGCATGGCGTAATCATGGTCATAGCTGTTTCCTGTGTGAAATTGTTATCCGCT
CACAATTCCACACAACATACGAGCCGGAAGCATAAAGTGTAAAGCCTGGGGTGCCTAATGAGTGAGCTAA
CTCACATTAATTGCGTTGCGCTCACTGCCCGCTTTCCAGTCGGGAAACCTGTCGTGCCAGCTGCATTAAT
GAATCGGCCAACGCGCGGGGAGAGGCGGTTTGCGTATTGGGCGCTCTTCCGCTTCCTCGCTCACTGACTC
GCTGCGCTCGGTCGTTCGGCTGCGGCGAGCGGTATCAGCTCACTCAAAGGCGGTAATACGGTTATCCACA
GAATCAGGGGATAACGCAGGAAAGAACATGTGAGCAAAAGGCCAGCAAAAGGCCAGGAACCGTAAAAAGG
CCGCGTTGCTGGCGTTTTTCCATAGGCTCCGCCCCCCTGACGAGCATCACAAAAATCGACGCTCAAGTCA
GAGGTGGCGAAACCCGACAGGACTATAAAGATACCAGGCGTTTCCCCCTGGAAGCTCCCTCGTGCGCTCT
CCTGTTCCGACCCTGCCGCTTACCGGATACCTGTCCGCCTTTCTCCCTTCGGGAAGCGTGGCGCTTTCTC
ATAGCTCACGCTGTAGGTATCTCAGTTCGGTGTAGGTCGTTCGCTCCAAGCTGGGCTGTGTGCACGAACC
CCCCGTTCAGCCCGACCGCTGCGCCTTATCCGGTAACTATCGTCTTGAGTCCAACCCGGTAAGACACGAC
TTATCGCCACTGGCAGCAGCCACTGGTAACAGGATTAGCAGAGCGAGGTATGTAGGCGGTGCTACAGAGT
TCTTGAAGTGGTGGCCTAACTACGGCTACACTAGAAGAACAGTATTTGGTATCTGCGCTCTGCTGAAGCC
AGTTACCTTCGGAAAAAGAGTTGGTAGCTCTTGATCCGGCAAACAAACCACCGCTGGTAGCGGTGGTTTT
TTTGTTTGCAAGCAGCAGATTACGCGCAGAAAAAAAGGATCTCAAGAAGATCCTTTGATCTTTTCTACGG
GGTCTGACGCTCAGTGGAACGAAAACTCACGTTAAGGGATTTTGGTCATGAGATTATCAAAAAGGATCTT
CACCTAGATCCTTTTAAATTAAAAATGAAGTTTTAAATCAATCTAAAGTATATATGTTTTAATTAGAAAA
ACTCATCGAGCATCAAATGAAACTGCAATTTATTCATATCAGGATTATCAATACCATATTTTTGAAAAAG
CCGTTTCTGTAATGAAGGAGAAAACTCACCGAGGCAGTTCCATAGGATGGCAAGATCCTGGTATCGGTCT
GCGATTCCGACTCGTCCAACATCAATACAACCTATTAATTTCCCCTCGTCAAAAATAAGGTTATCAAGTG
AGAAATCACCATGAGTGACGACTGAATCCGGTGAGAATGGCAATAGCTTATGCATTTCTTTCCAGACTTG
TTCAACAGGCCAGCCATTACGCTCGTCATCAAAATCACTCGCATCAACCAAACCGTTATTCATTCGTGAT
TGCGCCTGAGCGAGACGAAATACGCGATCGCTGTTAAAAGGACAATTACAAACAGGAATCGAATGCAACC
GGCGCAGGAACACTGCCAGCGCATCAACAATATTTTCACCTGAATCAGGATATTCTTCTAATACCTGGAA
TGCTGTTTTCCCTGGGATCGCAGAGGTGAGTAACCATGCATCATCAGGAGTACGGATAAAATGCTTGATG
GTCGGAAGAGGCATAAATTCCGTCAGCCAGTTTAGTCTGACCATCTCATCTGTAACATCATTGGCAACGC
TACCTTTGCCATGTTTCAGAAACAACTCTGGCGCATCGGGCTTCCCATACAATCGATAGATTGTCGCACC
TGATTGCCCGACATTATCGCGAGCCCATTTATACCCATATAAATCAGCATCCATGTTGGAATTTAATCGC
GGCCTTGAGCAAGACGTTTCCCGTTGAATATGGCTCATAACACCCCTTGTATTACTGTTTATGTAAGCAG
ACATAAGCATTTATCAGGGTTATTGTCTCATGAGCGGATACATATTTGAATGTATTTAGAAAAATAAACA
AATAGGGGTTCCGCGCACATTTCCCCGAAAAGTGCCACCTGACGTCTAAGAAACCATTATTATCATGACA
TTAACCTATAAAAATAGGCGTATCACGAGGCCCTTTCGTC
Features (pLannotate 1.2.2; 23 found; start..end, strand, type, name):
    137..226     +  misc_feature   bom (fragment): basis of mobility region from pBR322
    242..397     -  CDS            lacZα (fragment): LacZα fragment of β-galactosidase; lacZ fragment
    405..423     +  promoter       T7 promoter: promoter for bacteriophage T7 RNA polymerase
    435..456     +  misc_feature   MCS (fragment): pUC18/19 multiple cloning site
    500..844     +  promoter       CaMV 35S promoter: strong constitutive promoter from cauliflower mosaic virus
    796..842     +  promoter       minimal CaMV 35S promoter: minimal 35S promoter from cauliflower mosaic virus
    864..919     +  misc_feature   TMV Ω: translational enhancer from the tobacco mosaic virus 5'-leader sequence (Gallie et al., 1988)
    921..938     +  misc_feature   MCS (fragment): pUC18/19 multiple cloning site
    963..987     +  protein_bind   attB1: mutant version of attB; recombination site for the Gateway® BP reaction BP Clonase™
    990..1139    +  CDS            TIM21 (fragment): TIM21_ARATH - Also known as SD3. Experimental evidence at protein level: Swiss-Prot protein existence level 1. May participate in the translocation of transit peptide- containing proteins across the mitochondrial inner membrane. From Arabidopsis thaliana (Mouse-ear cress).
   1140..1850    +  CDS            mCherry: monomeric derivative of DsRed fluorescent protein (Shaner et al., 2004) mammalian codon-optimized
   1855..1879    -  protein_bind   attB2: mutant version of attB; recombination site for the Gateway® BP reaction BP Clonase™
   1924..2174    +  terminator     NOS terminator: nopaline synthase terminator and poly(A) signal
   2196..2226    +  misc_feature   MCS (fragment): pUC18/19 multiple cloning site
   2239..2257    -  promoter       SP6 promoter: promoter for bacteriophage SP6 RNA polymerase
   2299..2315    -  protein_bind   lac operator: The lac repressor binds to the lac operator to inhibit transcription in E. coli. This inhibition can be relieved by adding lactose or isopropyl-β-D-thiogalactopyranoside (IPTG). lac repressor encoded by lacI
   2323..2353    -  promoter       lac promoter: promoter for the E. coli lac operon
   2368..2389    -  protein_bind   CAP binding site: CAP binding activates transcription in the presence of cAMP. E. coli catabolite activator protein
   2402..2494    -  CDS            lacI (fragment): lac repressor; lacI; The lac repressor binds to the lac operator to inhibit transcription in E. coli. This inhibition can be relieved by adding lactose or isopropyl-β-D-thiogalactopyranoside (IPTG).
   2677..3265    -  rep_origin     ori: high-copy-number ColE1/pMB1/pBR322/pUC origin of replication
   3423..4238    -  CDS            KanR: aminoglycoside phosphotransferase; aph(3')-Ia; confers resistance to kanamycin in bacteria or G418 (Geneticin®) in eukaryotes
   4275..4355    -  promoter       AmpR promoter (fragment): bla
   4450..35      +  CDS            rop (fragment) (across the origin): Rop protein, which maintains plasmids at low copy number; rop
