[The description below was written by a language model from this plasmid's Addgene catalogue record and pLannotate feature annotations shown in this document.]
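Description:
pGWT35S-AtTIM21(1-50aa)-mCherry is a small (about 4.45 kb) plant expression plasmid built on the pGWT35S backbone and intended for transient expression in plant cells, where it serves as a red fluorescent marker for mitochondria. It is not annotated with T-DNA borders or a plant selectable marker, consistent with direct, transient delivery rather than stable transformation. In E. coli it replicates from a ColE1/pUC-type origin and is selected with kanamycin through an aph(3')-Ia resistance gene. The rest of the backbone carries typical cloning-vector remnants: fragments of lacZα, lacI, rop and bom, the lac promoter and operator, and flanking T7 and SP6 promoters.

The expression cassette is driven by the constitutive CaMV 35S promoter, followed by the tobacco mosaic virus Ω leader, which acts as a translational enhancer. Downstream, between attB1 and attB2 sites left by Gateway recombination, lies a fusion open reading frame in which the first 50 amino acids of Arabidopsis thaliana TIM21, a protein associated with the mitochondrial inner membrane translocase, are placed directly at the N terminus of mCherry. A nopaline synthase terminator supplies the polyadenylation signal. According to the record's stated purpose, the TIM21 N-terminal segment directs the monomeric red fluorescent protein to mitochondria, so the organelles can be visualised by fluorescence microscopy. The plasmid was deposited with work on engineering artificial control of chloroplast–chloroplast interactions; its specific role in that study is not stated in the record, though an organelle localisation marker of this kind is commonly used as a reference or control.
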