Addgene plasmid #194047: pGWT35S-AtTIM21(1-50aa)-mCherry
Purpose: Transient expression of AtTIM21-mCherry in plant cell (Mitochondria)
Depositing lab: Yutaka Kodama. Depositing organization: Utsunomiya University. Publication: Organellar Glue: A Molecular Tool to Artificially Control Chloroplast-Chloroplast Interactions. Ichikawa S, Kato S, Fujii Y, Ishikawa K, Numata K, Kodama Y. ACS Synth Biol. 2022 Oct 21;11(10):3190-3197. doi: 10.1021/acssynbio.2c00367. Epub 2022 Sep 30. PubMed 36178266.
Backbone
  Vector backbone: pGWT35S
  Total vector size (bp): 4453
  Vector type: Plant Expression
Growth in bacteria
  Bacterial resistance: Kanamycin, 50 μg/mL
  Growth temperature: 37°C
  Growth strain: DH5alpha
  Copy number: Unknown
Gene/Insert
  Gene/Insert name: mCherry
  Insert size (bp): 714
  Promoter: CaMV 35S promoter
  Tag / fusion protein: AtTIM21 1–50aa (N terminal on insert)
  Cloning method: Gateway Cloning
  Sequencing primers: 5′ GGGGACAAGTTTGTACAAAAAAGCAGGCTCCATGATGATGATGAATCT; 3′ GGGGACCACTTTGTACAAGAAAGCTGGGTCTCACTACTTGTACAGCTCG
Terms and licenses: Academic/Nonprofit Terms; Industry Terms: Not Available to Industry
How to cite: pGWT35S-AtTIM21(1-50aa)-mCherry was a gift from Yutaka Kodama (Addgene plasmid # 194047 ; http://n2t.net/addgene:194047 ; RRID:Addgene_194047)
